>Addgene plasmid #208295 | ABE8r-V106W | addgene full sequence | sequence record 410363 | Addgene NGS Result
TCTGGCCGCCAAGAACCTGTCCGACGCCATCCTGCTGAGCGACATCCTGAGAGTGAACACCGAGATCACC
AAGGCCCCCCTGAGCGCCTCTATGATCAAGAGATACGACGAGCACCACCAGGACCTGACCCTGCTGAAAG
CTCTCGTGCGGCAGCAGCTGCCTGAGAAGTACAAAGAGATTTTCTTCGACCAGAGCAAGAACGGCTACGC
CGGCTACATTGACGGCGGAGCCAGCCAGGAAGAGTTCTACAAGTTCATCAAGCCCATCCTGGAAAAGATG
GACGGCACCGAGGAACTGCTCGTGAAGCTGAACAGAGAGGACCTGCTGCGGAAGCAGCGGACCTTCGACA
ACGGCAGCATCCCCCACCAGATCCACCTGGGAGAGCTGCACGCCATTCTGCGGCGGCAGGAAGATTTTTA
CCCATTCCTGAAGGACAACCGGGAAAAGATCGAGAAGATCCTGACCTTCCGCATCCCCTACTACGTGGGC
CCTCTGGCCAGGGGAAACAGCAGATTCGCCTGGATGACCAGAAAGAGCGAGGAAACCATCACCCCCTGGA
ACTTCGAGGAAGTGGTGGACAAGGGCGCTTCCGCCCAGAGCTTCATCGAGCGGATGACCAACTTCGATAA
GAACCTGCCCAACGAGAAGGTGCTGCCCAAGCACAGCCTGCTGTACGAGTACTTCACCGTGTATAACGAG
CTGACCAAAGTGAAATACGTGACCGAGGGAATGAGAAAGCCCGCCTTCCTGAGCGGCGAGCAGAAAAAGG
CCATCGTGGACCTGCTGTTCAAGACCAACCGGAAAGTGACCGTGAAGCAGCTGAAAGAGGACTACTTCAA
GAAAATCGAGTGCTTCGACTCCGTGGAAATCTCCGGCGTGGAAGATCGGTTCAACGCCTCCCTGGGCACA
TACCACGATCTGCTGAAAATTATCAAGGACAAGGACTTCCTGGACAATGAGGAAAACGAGGACATTCTGG
AAGATATCGTGCTGACCCTGACACTGTTTGAGGACAGAGAGATGATCGAGGAACGGCTGAAAACCTATGC
CCACCTGTTCGACGACAAAGTGATGAAGCAGCTGAAGCGGCGGAGATACACCGGCTGGGGCAGGCTGAGC
CGGAAGCTGATCAACGGCATCCGGGACAAGCAGTCCGGCAAGACAATCCTGGATTTCCTGAAGTCCGACG
GCTTCGCCAACAGAAACTTCATGCAGCTGATCCACGACGACAGCCTGACCTTTAAAGAGGACATCCAGAA
AGCCCAGGTGTCCGGCCAGGGCGATAGCCTGCACGAGCACATTGCCAATCTGGCCGGCAGCCCCGCCATT
AAGAAGGGCATCCTGCAGACAGTGAAGGTGGTGGACGAGCTCGTGAAAGTGATGGGCCGGCACAAGCCCG
AGAACATCGTGATCGAAATGGCCAGAGAGAACCAGACCACCCAGAAGGGACAGAAGAACAGCCGCGAGAG
AATGAAGCGGATCGAAGAGGGCATCAAAGAGCTGGGCAGCCAGATCCTGAAAGAACACCCCGTGGAAAAC
ACCCAGCTGCAGAACGAGAAGCTGTACCTGTACTACCTGCAGAATGGGCGGGATATGTACGTGGACCAGG
AACTGGACATCAACCGGCTGTCCGACTACGATGTGGACCATATCGTGCCTCAGAGCTTTCTGAAGGACGA
CTCCATCGACAACAAGGTGCTGACCAGAAGCGACAAGAACCGGGGCAAGAGCGACAACGTGCCCTCCGAA
GAGGTCGTGAAGAAGATGAAGAACTACTGGCGGCAGCTGCTGAACGCCAAGCTGATTACCCAGAGAAAGT
TCGACAATCTGACCAAGGCCGAGAGAGGCGGCCTGAGCGAACTGGATAAGGCCGGCTTCATCAAGAGACA
GCTGGTGGAAACCCGGCAGATCACAAAGCACGTGGCACAGATCCTGGACTCCCGGATGAACACTAAGTAC
GACGAGAATGACAAGCTGATCCGGGAAGTGAAAGTGATCACCCTGAAGTCCAAGCTGGTGTCCGATTTCC
GGAAGGATTTCCAGTTTTACAAAGTGCGCGAGATCAACAACTACCACCACGCCCACGACGCCTACCTGAA
CGCCGTCGTGGGAACCGCCCTGATCAAAAAGTACCCTAAGCTGGAAAGCGAGTTCGTGTACGGCGACTAC
AAGGTGTACGACGTGCGGAAGATGATCGCCAAGAGCGAGCAGGAAATCGGCAAGGCTACCGCCAAGTACT
TCTTCTACAGCAACATCATGAACTTTTTCAAGACCGAGATTACCCTGGCCAACGGCGAGATCCGGAAGCG
GCCTCTGATCGAGACAAACGGCGAAACCGGGGAGATCGTGTGGGATAAGGGCCGGGATTTTGCCACCGTG
CGGAAAGTGCTGAGCATGCCCCAAGTGAATATCGTGAAAAAGACCGAGGTGCAGACAGGCGGCTTCAGCA
AAGAGTCTATCCTGCCCAAGAGGAACAGCGATAAGCTGATCGCCAGAAAGAAGGACTGGGACCCTAAGAA
GTACGGCGGCTTCGACAGCCCCACCGTGGCCTATTCTGTGCTGGTGGTGGCCAAAGTGGAAAAGGGCAAG
TCCAAGAAACTGAAGAGTGTGAAAGAGCTGCTGGGGATCACCATCATGGAAAGAAGCAGCTTCGAGAAGA
ATCCCATCGACTTTCTGGAAGCCAAGGGCTACAAAGAAGTGAAAAAGGACCTGATCATCAAGCTGCCTAA
GTACTCCCTGTTCGAGCTGGAAAACGGCCGGAAGAGAATGCTGGCCTCTGCCGGCGAACTGCAGAAGGGA
AACGAACTGGCCCTGCCCTCCAAATATGTGAACTTCCTGTACCTGGCCAGCCACTATGAGAAGCTGAAGG
GCTCCCCCGAGGATAATGAGCAGAAACAGCTGTTTGTGGAACAGCACAAGCACTACCTGGACGAGATCAT
CGAGCAGATCAGCGAGTTCTCCAAGAGAGTGATCCTGGCCGACGCTAATCTGGACAAAGTGCTGTCCGCC
TACAACAAGCACCGGGATAAGCCCATCAGAGAGCAGGCCGAGAATATCATCCACCTGTTTACCCTGACCA
ATCTGGGAGCCCCTGCCGCCTTCAAGTACTTTGACACCACCATCGACCGGAAGAGGTACACCAGCACCAA
AGAGGTGCTGGACGCCACCCTGATCCACCAGAGCATCACCGGCCTGTACGAGACACGGATCGACCTGTCT
CAGCTGGGAGGTGACTCTGGCGGCTCAAAAAGAACCGCCGACGGCAGCGAATTCGAGCCCAAGAAGAAGA
GGAAAGTCTAACCGGTCATCATCACCATCACCATTGAGTTTAAACCCGCTGATCAGCCTCGACTGTGCCT
TCTAGTTGCCAGCCATCTGTTGTTTGCCCCTCCCCCGTGCCTTCCTTGACCCTGGAAGGTGCCACTCCCA
CTGTCCTTTCCTAATAAAATGAGGAAATTGCATCGCATTGTCTGAGTAGGTGTCATTCTATTCTGGGGGG
TGGGGTGGGGCAGGACAGCAAGGGGGAGGATTGGGAAGACAATAGCAGGCATGCTGGGGATGCGGTGGGC
TCTATGGCTTCTGAGGCGGAAAGAACCAGCTGGGGCTCGATACCGTCGACCTCTAGCTAGAGCTTGGCGT
AATCATGGTCATAGCTGTTTCCTGTGTGAAATTGTTATCCGCTCACAATTCCACACAACATACGAGCCGG
AAGCATAAAGTGTAAAGCCTAGGGTGCCTAATGAGTGAGCTAACTCACATTAATTGCGTTGCGCTCACTG
CCCGCTTTCCAGTCGGGAAACCTGTCGTGCCAGCTGCATTAATGAATCGGCCAACGCGCGGGGAGAGGCG
GTTTGCGTATTGGGCGCTCTTCCGCTTCCTCGCTCACTGACTCGCTGCGCTCGGTCGTTCGGCTGCGGCG
AGCGGTATCAGCTCACTCAAAGGCGGTAATACGGTTATCCACAGAATCAGGGGATAACGCAGGAAAGAAC
ATGTGAGCAAAAGGCCAGCAAAAGGCCAGGAACCGTAAAAAGGCCGCGTTGCTGGCGTTTTTCCATAGGC
TCCGCCCCCCTGACGAGCATCACAAAAATCGACGCTCAAGTCAGAGGTGGCGAAACCCGACAGGACTATA
AAGATACCAGGCGTTTCCCCCTGGAAGCTCCCTCGTGCGCTCTCCTGTTCCGACCCTGCCGCTTACCGGA
TACCTGTCCGCCTTTCTCCCTTCGGGAAGCGTGGCGCTTTCTCATAGCTCACGCTGTAGGTATCTCAGTT
CGGTGTAGGTCGTTCGCTCCAAGCTGGGCTGTGTGCACGAACCCCCCGTTCAGCCCGACCGCTGCGCCTT
ATCCGGTAACTATCGTCTTGAGTCCAACCCGGTAAGACACGACTTATCGCCACTGGCAGCAGCCACTGGT
AACAGGATTAGCAGAGCGAGGTATGTAGGCGGTGCTACAGAGTTCTTGAAGTGGTGGCCTAACTACGGCT
ACACTAGAAGAACAGTATTTGGTATCTGCGCTCTGCTGAAGCCAGTTACCTTCGGAAAAAGAGTTGGTAG
CTCTTGATCCGGCAAACAAACCACCGCTGGTAGCGGTGGTTTTTTTGTTTGCAAGCAGCAGATTACGCGC
AGAAAAAAAGGATCTCAAGAAGATCCTTTGATCTTTTCTACGGGGTCTGACACTCAGTGGAACGAAAACT
CACGTTAAGGGATTTTGGTCATGAGATTATCAAAAAGGATCTTCACCTAGATCCTTTTAAATTAAAAATG
AAGTTTTAAATCAATCTAAAGTATATATGAGTAAACTTGGTCTGACAGTTACCAATGCTTAATCAGTGAG
GCACCTATCTCAGCGATCTGTCTATTTCGTTCATCCATAGTTGCCTGACTCCCCGTCGTGTAGATAACTA
CGATACGGGAGGGCTTACCATCTGGCCCCAGTGCTGCAATGATACCGCGGCTACCACGCTCACCGGCTCC
AGATTTATCAGCAATAAACCAGCCAGCCGGAAGGGCCGAGCGCAGAAGTGGTCCTGCAACTTTATCCGCC
TCCATCCAGTCTATTAATTGTTGCCGGGAAGCTAGAGTAAGTAGTTCGCCAGTTAATAGTTTGCGCAACG
TTGTTGCCATTGCTACAGGCATCGTGGTGTCACGCTCGTCGTTTGGTATGGCTTCATTCAGCTCCGGTTC
CCAACGATCAAGGCGAGTTACATGATCCCCCATGTTGTGCAAAAAAGCGGTTAGCTCCTTCGGTCCTCCG
ATCGTTGTCAGAAGTAAGTTGGCCGCAGTGTTATCACTCATGGTTATGGCAGCACTGCATAATTCTCTTA
CTGTCATGCCATCCGTAAGATGCTTTTCTGTGACTGGTGAGTACTCAACCAAGTCATTCTGAGAATAGTG
TATGCGGCGACCGAGTTGCTCTTGCCCGGCGTCAATACGGGATAATACCGCGCCACATAGCAGAACTTTA
AAAGTGCTCATCATTGGAAAACGTTCTTCGGGGCGAAAACTCTCAAGGATCTTACCGCTGTTGAGATCCA
GTTCGATGTAACCCACTCGTGCACCCAACTGATCTTCAGCATCTTTTACTTTCACCAGCGTTTCTGGGTG
AGCAAAAACAGGAAGGCAAAATGCCGCAAAAAAGGGAATAAGGGCGACACGGAAATGTTGAATACTCATA
CTCTTCCTTTTTCAATATTATTGAAGCATTTATCAGGGTTATTGTCTCATGAGCGGATACATATTTGAAT
GTATTTAGAAAAATAAACAAATAGGGGTTCCGCGCACATTTCCCCGAAAAGTGCCACCTGACGTCGACGG
ATCGGGAGATCGATCTCCCGATCCCCTAGGGTCGACTCTCAGTACAATCTGCTCTGATGCCGCATAGTTA
AGCCAGTATCTGCTCCCTGCTTGTGTGTTGGAGGTCGCTGAGTAGTGCGCGAGCAAAATTTAAGCTACAA
CAAGGCAAGGCTTGACCGACAATTGCATGAAGAATCTGCTTAGGGTTAGGCGTTTTGCGCTGCTTCGCGA
TGTACGGGCCAGATATACGCGTTGACATTGATTATTGACTAGTTATTAATAGTAATCAATTACGGGGTCA
TTAGTTCATAGCCCATATATGGAGTTCCGCGTTACATAACTTACGGTAAATGGCCCGCCTGGCTGACCGC
CCAACGACCCCCGCCCATTGACGTCAATAATGACGTATGTTCCCATAGTAACGCCAATAGGGACTTTCCA
TTGACGTCAATGGGTGGAGTATTTACGGTAAACTGCCCACTTGGCAGTACATCAAGTGTATCATATGCCA
AGTACGCCCCCTATTGACGTCAATGACGGTAAATGGCCCGCCTGGCATTATGCCCAGTACATGACCTTAT
GGGACTTTCCTACTTGGCAGTACATCTACGTATTAGTCATCGCTATTACCATGGTGATGCGGTTTTGGCA
GTACATCAATGGGCGTGGATAGCGGTTTGACTCACGGGGATTTCCAAGTCTCCACCCCATTGACGTCAAT
GGGAGTTTGTTTTGGCACCAAAATCAACGGGACTTTCCAAAATGTCGTAACAACTCCGCCCCATTGACGC
AAATGGGCGGTAGGCGTGTACGGTGGGAGGTCTATATAAGCAGAGCTGGTTTAGTGAACCGTCAGATCCG
CTAGAGATCCGCGGCCGCTAATACGACTCACTATAGGGAGAGCCGCCACCATGAAACGGACAGCCGACGG
AAGCGAGTTCGAGTCACCAAAGAAGAAGCGGAAAGTCAGCGAGGTTGAATTCAGCCACGAGTACTGGATG
CGGCATGCCCTGACCCTGGCCAAGCGGGCCCGGGATGAGAGAGAAGTGCCTGTGGGCGCTGTGCTGGTCC
TGAACAACCGGGTGATCGGCGAGGGCTGGAACAAGGCCATCGGCCTGCACGACCCCACAGCCCACGCCGA
GATCATGGCCCTGAGACAGGGCGGTCTGGTGATGCAGAATTATAGACTGTACGACGCGACCCTGTACAGC
ACACTGGAACCTTGTGTGATGTGCGCCGGAGCTATGATCCACAGCAGAATCGGAAGAGTGGTGTTCGGCT
GGCGGGGCGCCAGACACGGCGCCGTCGGCTCTCTGATGAACGTGCTCCACTACCCAGGCATCAAGCACAG
AGTGGAAATCACCGAGGGAATTCTGGCTGATGAGTGCGCCGCTCTGCTGTGCAGATTCTTCAGGATGCCT
CGCAGAGTGTTTAAGGCCCAGAAAAAGGCCCAATCCAGCACCGACTCTGGAGGATCTAGCGGAGGATCCT
CTGGCAGCGAGACACCAGGAACAAGCGAGTCAGCAACACCAGAGAGCAGTGGCGGCAGCAGCGGCGGCAG
CGACAAGAAGTACAGCATCGGCCTGGCCATCGGCACCAACTCTGTGGGCTGGGCCGTGATCACCGACGAG
TACAAGGTGCCCAGCAAGAAATTCAAGGTGCTGGGCAACACCGACCGGCACAGCATCAAGAAGAACCTGA
TCGGAGCCCTGCTGTTCGACAGCGGCGAAACAGCCGAGGCCACCCGGCTGAAGAGAACCGCCAGAAGAAG
ATACACCAGACGGAAGAACCGGATCTGCTATCTGCAAGAGATCTTCAGCAACGAGATGGCCAAGGTGGAC
GACAGCTTCTTCCACAGACTGGAAGAGTCCTTCCTGGTGGAAGAGGATAAGAAGCACGAGCGGCACCCCA
TCTTCGGCAACATCGTGGACGAGGTGGCCTACCACGAGAAGTACCCCACCATCTACCACCTGAGAAAGAA
ACTGGTGGACAGCACCGACAAGGCCGACCTGCGGCTGATCTATCTGGCCCTGGCCCACATGATCAAGTTC
CGGGGCCACTTCCTGATCGAGGGCGACCTGAACCCCGACAACAGCGACGTGGACAAGCTGTTCATCCAGC
TGGTGCAGACCTACAACCAGCTGTTCGAGGAAAACCCCATCAACGCCAGCGGCGTGGACGCCAAGGCCAT
CCTGTCTGCCAGACTGAGCAAGAGCAGACGGCTGGAAAATCTGATCGCCCAGCTGCCCGGCGAAAAGAAG
AATGGCCTGTTCGGAAACCTGATTGCCCTGAGCCTGGGCCTGACCCCCAACTTCAAGAGCAACTTCGACC
TGGCCGAGGATGCCAAACTGCAGCTGAGCAAGGACACCTACGACGACGACCTGGACAACCTGCTGGCCCA
GATCGGCGACCAGTACGCCGACCTGTT
Features (pLannotate 1.2.2; 16 found; start..end, strand, type, name):
   3353..3577    +  polyA_signal   bGH poly(A) signal: bovine growth hormone polyadenylation signal
   3581..3602    +  promoter       SV40 promoter (fragment): SV40 enhancer and early promoter
   3607..3623    +  misc_feature   MCS (fragment): pBluescript multiple cloning site
   3672..3688    -  protein_bind   lac operator: The lac repressor binds to the lac operator to inhibit transcription in E. coli. This inhibition can be relieved by adding lactose or isopropyl-β-D-thiogalactopyranoside (IPTG). lac repressor encoded by lacI
   3696..3726    -  promoter       lac promoter: promoter for the E. coli lac operon
   3741..3762    -  protein_bind   CAP binding site: CAP binding activates transcription in the presence of cAMP. E. coli catabolite activator protein
   3775..3867    -  CDS            lacI (fragment): lac repressor; lacI; The lac repressor binds to the lac operator to inhibit transcription in E. coli. This inhibition can be relieved by adding lactose or isopropyl-β-D-thiogalactopyranoside (IPTG).
   4050..4638    -  rep_origin     ori: high-copy-number ColE1/pMB1/pBR322/pUC origin of replication
   4809..5669    -  CDS            AmpR: β-lactamase; bla; confers resistance to ampicillin, carbenicillin, and related antibiotics
   5670..5774    -  promoter       AmpR promoter: bla
   5845..5889    -  misc_feature   bom (fragment): basis of mobility region from pBR322
   6044..6423    +  enhancer       CMV enhancer: human cytomegalovirus immediate early enhancer
   6424..6627    +  promoter       CMV promoter: human cytomegalovirus (CMV) immediate early promoter
   6669..6687    +  promoter       T7 promoter: promoter for bacteriophage T7 RNA polymerase
   6758..7237    +  CDS            tadA: TADA_ECOLI - Also known as yfhC. Experimental evidence at protein level: Swiss-Prot protein existence level 1. Catalyzes the deamination of adenosine to inosine at the wobble position 34 of tRNA(Arg2). Essential for cell viability. From Escherichia coli (strain K12).
   7352..3236    +  CDS            dCas9 (fragment) (across the origin): catalytically dead mutant of the Cas9 endonuclease from the Streptococcus pyogenes Type II CRISPR/Cas system RNA-guided DNA-binding protein that lacks endonuclease activity due to the D10A mutation in the RuvC catalytic domain and the N863A mutation in the HNH catalytic domain
