[The description below was written by a language model from this plasmid's Addgene catalogue record and pLannotate feature annotations shown in this document.]
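Description:
ABE8r-V106W is a mammalian expression plasmid of about 8.2 kb that encodes an adenine base editor, built on a pCMV backbone with a high-copy pBR322/ColE1-type origin and an ampicillin resistance gene (β-lactamase with its own promoter) for propagation and selection in E. coli. No mammalian selection marker is annotated, which suggests transient transfection. The backbone also carries small leftovers of earlier cloning vectors, including lac promoter/operator and CAP site sequences, short lacI, SV40 promoter and bom fragments, and a piece of a multiple cloning site, none of which appear to play a role in the editor's expression.

The payload is a single open reading frame driven by the human cytomegalovirus immediate-early enhancer and promoter and terminated by the bovine growth hormone polyadenylation signal. A T7 promoter sits just upstream of the coding region and could support in vitro transcription. The reading frame fuses an evolved E. coli TadA deaminase domain (TadA8r, carrying a long list of substitutions and here additionally the V106W change) to Streptococcus pyogenes Cas9. The automated annotation labels the Cas9 portion as a dCas9 fragment, but the catalogue entry specifies the D10A variant, i.e. a nickase that cuts only one strand. The gap between the two annotated coding segments presumably holds a linker, though this is not annotated, and no nuclear localization signals or tags are listed. When supplied with a guide RNA from a separate construct, such an editor deaminates adenosine within the targeted protospacer to give A•T to G•C conversion. The associated publication describes a variant with expanded sequence-context compatibility. The record does not state the purpose of the V106W substitution.
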