Addgene plasmid #208295: ABE8r-V106W
Purpose: Expresses ABE8r in mammalian cells
Depositing lab: Weixin Tang. Publication: An adenine base editor variant expands context compatibility. Xiao YL, Wu Y, Tang W. Nat Biotechnol. 2024 Jan 2. doi: 10.1038/s41587-023-01994-3. PubMed 38168987.
Backbone
  Vector backbone: pCMV with a BR322 origin
  Backbone size w/o insert (bp): 3402
  Vector type: Mammalian Expression
Growth in bacteria
  Bacterial resistance: Ampicillin, 100 μg/mL
  Growth temperature: 37°C
  Growth strain: DH5alpha
  Copy number: High Copy
Gene/Insert
  Gene/Insert name: TadA8r-V106W-SpCas9 D10A
  Species: E. coli
  Insert size (bp): 4815
  Mutation: W23R, H36L, R47K, P48A, R51L, I76Y, V82S, A106W, D108G, K110R, T111H, A114V, D119N, H123Y, M1216I, N127K, S146C, D147R, R152P, Q154R, E155V, I156F
  Cloning method: Restriction Enzyme; 5′ cloning site Unknown (unknown if destroyed); 3′ cloning site Unknown (unknown if destroyed)
Terms and licenses: Academic/Nonprofit Terms; Industry Terms: Not Available to Industry
How to cite: ABE8r-V106W was a gift from Weixin Tang (Addgene plasmid # 208295 ; http://n2t.net/addgene:208295 ; RRID:Addgene_208295)
